Addgene plasmid #37196: ceOtub1
Depositing lab: Cynthia Wolberger. Depositing organization: Johns Hopkins University and School of Medicine. Publication: The mechanism of OTUB1-mediated inhibition of ubiquitination. Wiener R, Zhang X, Wang T, Wolberger C. Nature. 2012 Feb 22;483(7391):618-22. doi: 10.1038/nature10911. PubMed 22367539.
Backbone
  Vector backbone: pProEX HTa
  Backbone manufacturer: Invitrogen
  Backbone size w/o insert (bp): 4751
  Total vector size (bp): 5600
  Vector type: Bacterial Expression
Growth in bacteria
  Bacterial resistance: Ampicillin, 100 μg/mL
  Growth temperature: 37°C
  Growth strain: DH5alpha
  Copy number: High Copy
Gene/Insert
  Gene/Insert name: Otub1 ce
  Species: C. elegans (nematode)
  Insert size (bp): 855
  Entrez Gene: otub-1 (a.k.a. C25D7.8)
  Promoter: trc_promoter
  Cloning method: Restriction Enzyme; 5′ cloning site NcoI (not destroyed); 3′ cloning site BamHI (not destroyed)
  Sequencing primers: 5′ M13_pUC_rev_primer; 3′ pTrcHis_rev_primer
Terms and licenses: Academic/Nonprofit Terms; Industry Terms: Not Available to Industry
How to cite: ceOtub1 was a gift from Cynthia Wolberger (Addgene plasmid # 37196 ; http://n2t.net/addgene:37196 ; RRID:Addgene_37196)
