[The description below was written by a language model from this plasmid's Addgene catalogue record.]
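Description:
ceOtub1 is a bacterial expression plasmid built on the pProEX HTa backbone, carrying the Caenorhabditis elegans otub-1 gene (also known as C25D7.8), the nematode orthologue of the OTU-family deubiquitinase OTUB1. The insert of about 855 bp was placed between the NcoI and BamHI sites by restriction cloning, with both sites preserved, giving a total plasmid size of roughly 5.6 kb. The plasmid is maintained at high copy in E. coli and selected through ampicillin resistance.

Expression of the insert is driven by the trc promoter, a hybrid trp/lac promoter that gives strong, IPTG-inducible transcription in E. coli. The pProEX HT vector series is generally designed to add an N-terminal hexahistidine tag followed by a TEV protease cleavage site for affinity purification, but the record lists no tags or fusions for this construct. Because NcoI was used as the 5′ cloning site, it cannot be determined from the listed fields whether the vector-encoded tag is retained in the expressed protein. No feature table is provided, so details such as the origin of replication and any repressor gene on the backbone are not stated.

The construct is intended for recombinant production of C. elegans OTUB1 in bacteria. It was deposited in connection with work on the mechanism by which OTUB1 inhibits ubiquitination, which suggests use of the purified protein in biochemical or structural studies of this enzyme and its interactions with the ubiquitin conjugation machinery.
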