>Addgene plasmid #37196 | ceOtub1 | depositor partial sequence | sequence record 47146 | Full coding sequence of insert
ATGGCCAATGAACCCCAAAAATCTGATGATAACGGTCAGGCTGCGGAGGCTGTGGTGACTGATGACGAAA
TAGTTTTGCAGGACCAACAGTTGAAGACAATTGAAGATGAGCAAAAATCTGTTCCACTTGTTGCCACTTT
AGCACCATTCTCTATTCTTTGTGCTGAATACGACAACGAAACATCGGCTGCCTTCCTTTCTAAAGCGACT
GAGCTTAGTGAAGTGTATGGAGAGATCCGCTACATTCGTGGAGACGGAAACTGCTTCTATCGTGCAATTC
TCGTTGGACTTATTGAGATAATGCTGAAAGATCGAGCCAGACTCGAAAAATTCATTGCGAGTAGCAGGGA
TTGGACTCGGACACTTGTTGAACTTGGATTTCCGGATTGGACCTGCACAGATTTCTGTGACTTCTTTATC
GAATTCCTTGAGAAAATCCACAGTGGAGTGCATACCGAGGAAGCTGTTTACACGATTTTGAATGATGATG
GCTCTGCTAATTATATTCTCATGTTCTTCCGTCTCATAACTTCAGCATTTTTGAAACAAAACTCAGAAGA
ATATGCTCCATTCATTGATGAGGGAATGACAGTGGCTCAATATTGCGAACAGGAAATCGAGCCAATGTGG
AAAGATGCCGATCATCTGGCAATTAATTCTTTGATCAAAGCCGCCGGCACAAGAGTTCGCATCGAATACA
TGGACCGTACTGCTGCTCCGAACGGTGGTTGGCATTACGACATTCCATCTGACGATCAACAAATTGCTCC
GGAGATCACACTTCTCTATCGTCCAGGCCACTACGATGTCATTTACAAAAAGGATTCGACTGAAGCCTCT
GAAATTGAGAATTGA
