>Addgene plasmid #37196 | ceOtub1 | addgene partial sequence | sequence record 49402 | M13_pUC_rev
CATCACCATCACCATCACGATTACGATATCCCAACGACCGAAAACCTGTATTTTCAGGGCGCCATGGCCA
ATGAACCCCAAAAATCTGATGATAACGGTCAGGCTGCGGAGGCTGTGGTGACTGATGACGAAATAGTTTT
GCAGGACCAACAGTTGAAGACAATTGAAGATGAGCAAAAATCTGTTCCACTTGTTGCCACTTTAGCACCA
TTCTCTATTCTTTGTGCTGAATACGACAACGAAACATCGGCTGCCTTCCTTTCTAAAGCGACTGAGCTTA
GTGAAGTGTATGGAGAGATCCGCTACATTCGTGGAGACGGAAACTGCTTCTATCGTGCAATTCTCGTTGG
ACTTATTGAGATAATGCTGAAAGATCGAGCCAGACTCGAAAAATTCATTGCGAGTAGCAGGGATTGGACT
CGGACACTTGTTGAACTTGGATTTCCGGATTGGACCTGCACAGATTTCTGTGACTTCTTTATCGAATTCC
TTGAGAAAATCCACAGTGGAGTGCATACCGAGGAAGCTGTTTACACGATTTTGAATGATGATGGCTCTGC
TAATTATATTCTCATGTTCTTCCGTCTCATAACTTCAGCATTTTTGAAACAAAACTCAGAAGAATATGCT
CCATTCATTGATGAGGGAATGACAGTGGCTCAATATTGCGAACAGGAAATCGAGCCAATGTGGAAAGATG
CCGATCATCTGGCAATTAATTCTTTGATCAAAGCCGCCGGCACAAGAGTTCGCATCGAATACATGGACCG
TACTGCTGCTCCGAACGGTGGTTGGCATTACGACATTCCATCTGACGATCAACAAATTGCTCCGGAGATC
ACACTTCTCTATCGTCCAGGCCACTACGATGTCATTTACAAAAAGGATTCGACTGAAGCCTCTGAAATTG
AGAATTGAGGATCCCGGAATTCGAAAGGCCCTACGTCGA
